LOCUS       Exported 5436 bp ds-DNA circular SYN 12-MAY-2021
DEFINITION  Constitutive CAG-driven expression of mGreenLantern in animals using
            AAV.
ACCESSION   .
VERSION     .
KEYWORDS    pAAV-CAG-mGreenLantern
SOURCE      synthetic DNA construct
  ORGANISM  synthetic DNA construct
REFERENCE   1 (bases 1 to 5436)
  AUTHORS   Campbell BC, Nabel EM, Murdock MH, Lao-Peregrin C, Tsoulfas P,
            Blackmore MG, Lee FS, Liston C, Morishita H, Petsko GA
  TITLE     mGreenLantern: a bright monomeric fluorescent protein with rapid
            expression and cell filling properties for neuronal imaging.
  JOURNAL   Proc Natl Acad Sci U S A. 2020 Dec 1;117(48):30710-30721. doi:
            10.1073/pnas.2000942117. Epub 2020 Nov 18.
  PUBMED    33208539
REFERENCE   2 (bases 1 to 5436)
  AUTHORS   .
  TITLE     Direct Submission
  JOURNAL   Exported May 12, 2021 from SnapGene Server 1.1.58
            http://www.snapgene.com
FEATURES             Location/Qualifiers
     source          1..5436
                     /organism="synthetic DNA construct"
                     /mol_type="other DNA"
     promoter        418..692
                     /label=chicken beta-actin promoter
     primer_bind     971..993
                     /label=pCAGGS-5
                     /note="Chimeric intron in CAG promoter, forward primer"
     primer_bind     1055..1074
                     /label=pCAG-F
                     /note="Rabbit beta-globin intron, for pCAG plasmids,
                     forward primer"
     regulatory      1107..1116
                     /regulatory_class="other"
                     /note="vertebrate consensus sequence for strong initiation
                     of translation (Kozak, 1987)"
     CDS             1113..1832
                     /codon_start=1
                     /product="monomeric GFP derivative that displays
                     exceptionally high brightness in cells (Campbell et al.,
                     2020)"
                     /label=mGreenLantern
                     /translation="MVSKGEELFTGVVPILVELDGDVNGHKFSVRGEGEGDATNGKLTL
                     KFICTTGKLPVPWPTLVTTLGYGVACFARYPDHMKQHDFFKSAMPEGYVQERTISFKDD
                     GTYKTRAEVKFEGDTLVNRIVLKGIDFKEDGNILGHKLEYNFNSHKVYITADKQKNGIK
                     ANFKTRHNVEDGGVQLADHYQQNTPIGDGPVLLPDNHYLSHQSKLSKDPNEKRDHMVLK
                     ERVTAAGITHDMDELYK"
     primer_bind     complement(1158..1179)
                     /label=EGFP-N
                     /note="EGFP, reverse primer"
     misc_feature    1857..2445
                     /label=WPRE
                     /note="woodchuck hepatitis virus posttranscriptional
                     regulatory element"
     primer_bind     complement(1910..1930)
                     /label=WPRE-R
                     /note="WPRE, reverse primer"
     CDS             complement(2328..2339)
                     /codon_start=1
                     /product="Factor Xa recognition and cleavage site"
                     /label=Factor Xa site
                     /translation="IEGR"
     polyA_signal    2488..2609
                     /label=SV40 poly(A) signal
                     /note="SV40 polyadenylation signal"
     primer_bind     complement(2499..2518)
                     /label=EBV-rev
                     /note="SV40 polyA terminator, reverse primer"
     primer_bind     2553..2572
                     /label=SV40pA-R
                     /note="SV40 polyA, reverse primer"
     repeat_region   2771..2900
                     /label=AAV2 ITR
     primer_bind     complement(2966..2983)
                     /label=L4440
                     /note="L4440 vector, forward primer"
     rep_origin      complement(3137..3725)
                     /direction=LEFT
                     /label=ori
                     /note="high-copy-number ColE1/pMB1/pBR322/pUC origin of
                     replication"
     primer_bind     complement(3217..3236)
                     /label=pBR322ori-F
                     /note="pBR322 origin, forward primer"
     CDS             complement(3896..4756)
                     /codon_start=1
                     /gene="bla"
                     /product="beta-lactamase"
                     /label=AmpR
                     /note="confers resistance to ampicillin, carbenicillin, and
                     related antibiotics"
                     /translation="MSIQHFRVALIPFFAAFCLPVFAHPETLVKVKDAEDQLGARVGYI
                     ELDLNSGKILESFRPEERFPMMSTFKVLLCGAVLSRIDAGQEQLGRRIHYSQNDLVEYS
                     PVTEKHLTDGMTVRELCSAAITMSDNTAANLLLTTIGGPKELTAFLHNMGDHVTRLDRW
                     EPELNEAIPNDERDTTMPVAMATTLRKLLTGELLTLASRQQLIDWMEADKVAGPLLRSA
                     LPAGWFIADKSGAGERGSRGIIAALGPDGKPSRIVVIYTTGSQATMDERNRQIAEIGAS
                     LIKHW"
     primer_bind     4519..4538
                     /label=Amp-R
                     /note="Ampicillin resistance gene, reverse primer"
     promoter        complement(4757..4861)
                     /gene="bla"
                     /label=AmpR promoter
     rep_origin      complement(4887..5342)
                     /direction=LEFT
                     /label=f1 ori
                     /note="f1 bacteriophage origin of replication; arrow
                     indicates direction of (+) strand synthesis"
     primer_bind     complement(5024..5045)
                     /label=F1ori-F
                     /note="F1 origin, forward primer"
     primer_bind     5236..5255
                     /label=F1ori-R
                     /note="F1 origin, reverse primer"
     repeat_region   5414..107
                     /label=AAV2 ITR
ORIGIN
        1 ggccgcccgg gcaaagcccg ggcgtcgggc gacctttggt cgcccggcct cagtgagcga
       61 gcgagcgcgc agagagggag tggccaactc catcactagg ggttccttgt agttaatgat
      121 taacccgcca tgctacttat ctacgtagcc atgctctagg aagagtacca ttgacgtcaa
      181 taatgacgta tgttcccata gtaacgccaa tagggacttt ccattgacgt caatgggtgg
      241 agtatttacg gtaaactgcc cacttggcag tacatcaagt gtatcatatg ccaagtacgc
      301 cccctattga cgtcaatgac ggtaaatggc ccgcctggca ttatgcccag tacatgacct
      361 tatgggactt tcctacttgg cagtacatct acgtattagt catcgctatt accatggtcg
      421 aggtgagccc cacgttctgc ttcactctcc ccatctcccc cccctcccca cccccaattt
      481 tgtatttatt tattttttaa ttattttgtg cagcgatggg ggcggggggg ggggggcgcg
      541 cgccaggcgg ggcggggcgg ggcgaggggc ggggcggggc gaggcggaga ggtgcggcgg
      601 cagccaatca gagcggcgcg ctccgaaagt ttccttttat ggcgaggcgg cggcggcggc
      661 ggccctataa aaagcgaagc gcgcggcggg cgggagtcgc tgcgcgctgc cttcgccccg
      721 tgccccgctc cgccgccgcc tcgcgccgcc cgccccggct ctgactgacc gcgttactcc
      781 cacaggtgag cgggcgggac ggcccttctc ctccgggctg taattagcgc ttggtttaat
      841 gacggcttgt ttcttttctg tggctgcgtg aaagccttga ggggctccgg gagggccctt
      901 tgtgcggggg gagcggctcg gggctgtccg cggggggacg gctgccttcg ggggggacgg
      961 ggcagggcgg ggttcggctt ctggcgtgtg accggcggct ctagagcctc tgctaaccat
     1021 gttcatgcct tcttcttttt cctacagctc ctgggcaacg tgctggttat tgtgctgtct
     1081 catcattttg gcaaagaatt ggatccgcca ccatggtgag caagggcgag gagctgttca
     1141 ccggggtggt gcccatcctg gtcgagctgg acggcgacgt aaacggccac aagttcagcg
     1201 tccgcggcga gggcgagggc gatgccacca acggcaagct gaccctgaag ttcatctgca
     1261 ccaccggcaa gctgcccgtg ccctggccca ccctcgtgac caccttaggc tacggcgtgg
     1321 cctgcttcgc ccgctacccc gaccacatga agcagcacga cttcttcaag tccgccatgc
     1381 ccgaaggcta cgtccaggag cgcaccatct ctttcaagga cgacggtacc tacaagaccc
     1441 gcgccgaggt gaagttcgag ggcgacaccc tggtgaaccg catcgtgctg aagggcatcg
     1501 acttcaagga ggacggcaac atcctggggc acaagctgga gtacaacttc aacagccaca
     1561 aggtctatat cacggccgac aagcagaaga acggcatcaa ggctaacttc aagacccgcc
     1621 acaacgttga ggacggcggc gtgcagctcg ccgaccacta ccagcagaac acccccatcg
     1681 gcgacggccc cgtgctgctg cccgacaacc actacctgag ccatcagtcc aaactgagca
     1741 aagaccccaa cgagaagcgc gatcacatgg tcctgaagga gagggtgacc gccgccggga
     1801 ttacacatga catggacgag ctgtacaagt aagaattcga tatcaagctt atcgataatc
     1861 aacctctgga ttacaaaatt tgtgaaagat tgactggtat tcttaactat gttgctcctt
     1921 ttacgctatg tggatacgct gctttaatgc ctttgtatca tgctattgct tcccgtatgg
     1981 ctttcatttt ctcctccttg tataaatcct ggttgctgtc tctttatgag gagttgtggc
     2041 ccgttgtcag gcaacgtggc gtggtgtgca ctgtgtttgc tgacgcaacc cccactggtt
     2101 ggggcattgc caccacctgt cagctccttt ccgggacttt cgctttcccc ctccctattg
     2161 ccacggcgga actcatcgcc gcctgccttg cccgctgctg gacaggggct cggctgttgg
     2221 gcactgacaa ttccgtggtg ttgtcgggga aatcatcgtc ctttccttgg ctgctcgcct
     2281 gtgttgccac ctggattctg cgcgggacgt ccttctgcta cgtcccttcg gccctcaatc
     2341 cagcggacct tccttcccgc ggcctgctgc cggctctgcg gcctcttccg cgtcttcgcc
     2401 ttcgccctca gacgagtcgg atctcccttt gggccgcctc cccgcatcga taccgtcgac
     2461 ccgggcggcc gcttcgagca gacatgataa gatacattga tgagtttgga caaaccacaa
     2521 ctagaatgca gtgaaaaaaa tgctttattt gtgaaatttg tgatgctatt gctttatttg
     2581 taaccattat aagctgcaat aaacaagtta acaacaacaa ttgcattcat tttatgtttc
     2641 aggttcaggg ggagatgtgg gaggtttttt aaagcaagta aaacctctac aaatgtggta
     2701 aaatcgataa ggatcttcct agagcatggc tacgtagata agtagcatgg cgggttaatc
     2761 attaactaca aggaacccct agtgatggag ttggccactc cctctctgcg cgctcgctcg
     2821 ctcactgagg ccgggcgacc aaaggtcgcc cgacgcccgg gctttgcccg ggcggcctca
     2881 gtgagcgagc gagcgcgcag ctgcattaat gaatcggcca acgcgcgggg agaggcggtt
     2941 tgcgtattgg gcgctcttcc gcttcctcgc tcactgactc gctgcgctcg gtcgttcggc
     3001 tgcggcgagc ggtatcagct cactcaaagg cggtaatacg gttatccaca gaatcagggg
     3061 ataacgcagg aaagaacatg tgagcaaaag gccagcaaaa ggccaggaac cgtaaaaagg
     3121 ccgcgttgct ggcgtttttc cataggctcc gcccccctga cgagcatcac aaaaatcgac
     3181 gctcaagtca gaggtggcga aacccgacag gactataaag ataccaggcg tttccccctg
     3241 gaagctccct cgtgcgctct cctgttccga ccctgccgct taccggatac ctgtccgcct
     3301 ttctcccttc gggaagcgtg gcgctttctc atagctcacg ctgtaggtat ctcagttcgg
     3361 tgtaggtcgt tcgctccaag ctgggctgtg tgcacgaacc ccccgttcag cccgaccgct
     3421 gcgccttatc cggtaactat cgtcttgagt ccaacccggt aagacacgac ttatcgccac
     3481 tggcagcagc cactggtaac aggattagca gagcgaggta tgtaggcggt gctacagagt
     3541 tcttgaagtg gtggcctaac tacggctaca ctagaagaac agtatttggt atctgcgctc
     3601 tgctgaagcc agttaccttc ggaaaaagag ttggtagctc ttgatccggc aaacaaacca
     3661 ccgctggtag cggtggtttt tttgtttgca agcagcagat tacgcgcaga aaaaaaggat
     3721 ctcaagaaga tcctttgatc ttttctacgg ggtctgacgc tcagtggaac gaaaactcac
     3781 gttaagggat tttggtcatg agattatcaa aaaggatctt cacctagatc cttttaaatt
     3841 aaaaatgaag ttttaaatca atctaaagta tatatgagta aacttggtct gacagttacc
     3901 aatgcttaat cagtgaggca cctatctcag cgatctgtct atttcgttca tccatagttg
     3961 cctgactccc cgtcgtgtag ataactacga tacgggaggg cttaccatct ggccccagtg
     4021 ctgcaatgat accgcgagac ccacgctcac cggctccaga tttatcagca ataaaccagc
     4081 cagccggaag ggccgagcgc agaagtggtc ctgcaacttt atccgcctcc atccagtcta
     4141 ttaattgttg ccgggaagct agagtaagta gttcgccagt taatagtttg cgcaacgttg
     4201 ttgccattgc tacaggcatc gtggtgtcac gctcgtcgtt tggtatggct tcattcagct
     4261 ccggttccca acgatcaagg cgagttacat gatcccccat gttgtgcaaa aaagcggtta
     4321 gctccttcgg tcctccgatc gttgtcagaa gtaagttggc cgcagtgtta tcactcatgg
     4381 ttatggcagc actgcataat tctcttactg tcatgccatc cgtaagatgc ttttctgtga
     4441 ctggtgagta ctcaaccaag tcattctgag aatagtgtat gcggcgaccg agttgctctt
     4501 gcccggcgtc aatacgggat aataccgcgc cacatagcag aactttaaaa gtgctcatca
     4561 ttggaaaacg ttcttcgggg cgaaaactct caaggatctt accgctgttg agatccagtt
     4621 cgatgtaacc cactcgtgca cccaactgat cttcagcatc ttttactttc accagcgttt
     4681 ctgggtgagc aaaaacagga aggcaaaatg ccgcaaaaaa gggaataagg gcgacacgga
     4741 aatgttgaat actcatactc ttcctttttc aatattattg aagcatttat cagggttatt
     4801 gtctcatgag cggatacata tttgaatgta tttagaaaaa taaacaaata ggggttccgc
     4861 gcacatttcc ccgaaaagtg ccacctaaat tgtaagcgtt aatattttgt taaaattcgc
     4921 gttaaatttt tgttaaatca gctcattttt taaccaatag gccgaaatcg gcaaaatccc
     4981 ttataaatca aaagaataga ccgagatagg gttgagtgtt gttccagttt ggaacaagag
     5041 tccactatta aagaacgtgg actccaacgt caaaggnnnn nnnnnnnnnn nnnnnnnnnn
     5101 nnnnnnnnnn nnnnnnnnnn nnnnntnnnn nnnnnnnnnn nnnnnnnnnn nnnnnnnnnn
     5161 nnnnnnnnnn nnnnnnnnnn nnnnnnnnnn nnnnnnnnnn nnnnnnnnnn nnnnnnngnn
     5221 nnnnnnnnnn nnnnnnnnnn nnnnnnnnnn nnnnnnnnnn nnnnnnnnnn nnnnnnnnnn
     5281 nnnnnnnnnn nnnnnnnnnn nnnnnnnnnn nnnnnnnnnn nnnnnnnnnn nnnnnnnnnn
     5341 nncccattcg ccattcaggc tgcgcaactg ttgggaaggg cgatcggtgc gggcctcttc
     5401 gctattacgc cagctgcgcg ctcgctcgct cactga
//
