[The description below was written by a language model from this plasmid's Addgene catalogue record and the feature table of its GenBank file.]
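Description:
pAAV-CAG-mGreenLantern is a 5.4 kb AAV transfer plasmid built on a pAAV backbone for constitutive expression of the green fluorescent protein mGreenLantern in mammalian cells and in animals. The expression cassette sits between two AAV2 inverted terminal repeats, which are the only cis elements needed for the intervening DNA to be replicated and packaged into recombinant AAV particles when rep, cap and helper functions are supplied in trans. The plasmid can also be transfected directly for mammalian expression. In bacteria it is maintained through a ColE1/pUC-type origin and selected with ampicillin via the beta-lactamase gene, and it also carries an f1 phage origin. The feature annotation calls the origin high-copy, whereas the catalogue entry lists the plasmid as low copy. The catalogue also specifies a recombination-deficient growth strain, consistent with the known instability of ITRs.

Transcription is driven by the CAG promoter. The feature table annotates its chicken beta-actin promoter portion, and primer sites mark the chimeric and rabbit beta-globin intron. A Kozak consensus precedes the 720 bp mGreenLantern coding sequence, a bright monomeric GFP derivative recorded as Clover carrying ten substitutions, including the monomerising A206K change. The catalogue lists the insert species as human, although the protein is an engineered fluorescent protein. Downstream, a WPRE enhances transcript stability and expression, and an SV40 polyadenylation signal terminates the message. The short "Factor Xa site" annotated on the reverse strand within the WPRE is most likely an automated annotation match rather than a functional element. The insert is flanked by retained BamHI and Bsp1407I sites. The construct is intended for strong, ubiquitous labelling and cell filling, and the associated publication emphasises neuronal imaging.
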