Addgene plasmid #164469: pAAV-CAG-mGreenLantern
Purpose: Constitutive CAG-driven expression of mGreenLantern in animals using AAV
Depositing lab: Gregory Petsko. Depositing organization: Cornell University. Publication: mGreenLantern: a bright monomeric fluorescent protein with rapid expression and cell filling properties for neuronal imaging. Campbell BC, Nabel EM, Murdock MH, Lao-Peregrin C, Tsoulfas P, Blackmore MG, Lee FS, Liston C, Morishita H, Petsko GA. Proc Natl Acad Sci U S A. 2020 Dec 1;117(48):30710-30721. doi: 10.1073/pnas.2000942117. Epub 2020 Nov 18. PubMed 33208539.
Backbone
  Vector backbone: pAAV
  Backbone manufacturer: Scott Sternson
  Vector type: Mammalian Expression, AAV
Growth in bacteria
  Bacterial resistance: Ampicillin, 100 μg/mL
  Growth temperature: 30°C
  Growth strain: NEB Stable
  Copy number: Low Copy
Gene/Insert
  Gene/Insert name: mGreenLantern
  Species: H. sapiens (human)
  Insert size (bp): 720
  Mutation: Clover-F64L/S72A/E124V/N149K/I167T/S175G/A206K/L221K/F223R/G232D
  Promoter: CAG
  Cloning method: Restriction Enzyme; 5′ cloning site BamHI (not destroyed); 3′ cloning site Bsp1407I (not destroyed)
  Sequencing primers: 5′ pCAG-F; 3′ WPRE-R
Terms and licenses: Academic/Nonprofit Terms; Industry Terms: Not Available to Industry
Depositor comments: Constitutive expression
How to cite: pAAV-CAG-mGreenLantern was a gift from Gregory Petsko (Addgene plasmid # 164469 ; http://n2t.net/addgene:164469 ; RRID:Addgene_164469)
